>Addgene plasmid #225198 | pAX1_HS∆tum | addgene full sequence | sequence record 446517 | Addgene NGS Result
TTGCATCACCTTCACCCTCTCCACTGACAGAAAATTTGTGCCCATTAACATCACCATCTAATTCAACAAG
AATTGGGACAACTCCAGTGAAAAGTTCTTCTCCTTTACGCATGCTTAATTTCTCCTCTTTAATTCTAGGT
ACCCGAACAGTACTATGTGATTATACCAGCCCCCTCACTACATGTCAAGAATAAACTGCCAAAGACTAGT
TCATCGCAGTACTGTTGTAATTCATTAAGCATTCTGCCGACATGGAAGCCATCACAAACGGCATGATGAA
CCTGAATCGCCAGCGGCATCAGCACCTTGTCGCCTTGCGTATAATATTTGCCCATGGTGAAAACGGGGGC
GAAGAAGTTGTCCATATTGGCCACGTTTAAATCAAAACTGGTGAAACTCACCCAGGGATTGGCTGAGACG
AAAAACATATTCTCAATAACCCCTTTAGGGAAATAGGCCAGGTTTTCACCGTAACACGCCACATCTTGCG
AATATATGTGTAGAAACTGCCGGAAATCGTCGTGGTATTCACTCCAGAGCGATGAAAACGTTTCAGTTTG
CTCATGGAAAACGGTGTAACAAGGGTGAACACTATCCCATATCACCAGCTCACCGTCTTTCATTGCCATA
CGTAATTCCGGATGAGCATTCATCAGGCGGGCAAGAATGTGAATAAAGGCCGGATAAAACTTGTGCTTAT
TTTTCTTTACGGTCTTTAAAAAGGCCGTAATATCCAGCTGAACGGTCTGGTTATAGGTACATTGAGCAAC
TGACTGAAATGCCTCAAAATGTTCTTTACGATGCCATTGGGATATATCAACGGTGGTATATCCAGTGATT
TTTTTCTCCATTTTAGCTTCCTTAGCTCCTGAAAATCTCGACAACTCAAAAAATACGCCCGGTAGTGATC
TTATTTCATTATGGTGAAAGTTGGAACCTCTTACGTGCCGATCAACGTCTCATTTTCGCCAAAAGTTGGC
CCAGGGCTTCCCGGTATCAACAGGGACACCAGGATTTATTTATTCTGCGAAGTGATCTTCCGTCACAGGT
ATCGATATTGTCTAGAGTTAGGTGGCGGTACTTGGGTCGATATCAAAGTGCATCACTTCTTCCCGTATGC
CCAACTTTGTATAGAGAGCCACTGCGGGATCGTCACCGTAATCTGCTTGCACGTAGATCACATAAGCACC
AAGCGCGTTGGCCTCATGCTTGAGGAGATTGATGAGCGCGGTGGCAATGCCCTGCCTCCGGTGCTCGCCG
GAGACTGCGAGATCATAGATATAGATCTCACTACGCGGCTGCTCAAACTTGGGCAGAACGTAAGCCGCGA
GAGCGCCAACAACCGCTTCTTGGTCGAAGGCAGCAAGCGCGATGAATGTCTTACTACGGAGCAAGTTCCC
GAGGTAATCGGAGTCCGGCTGATGTTGGGAGTAGGTGGCTACGTCTCCGAACTCACGACCGAAAAGATCA
AGAGCAGCCCGCATGGATTTGACTTGGTCAGGGCCGAGCCTACATGTGCGAATGATGCCCATACTTGAGC
CACCTAACTTTGTTTTAGGGCGACTGCCCTGCTGCGTAACATCGTTGCTGCTGCGTAACATCGTTGCTGC
TCCATAACATCAAACATCGACCCACGGCGTAACGCGCTTGCTGCTTGGATGCCCGAGGCATAGACTGTAC
AAAAAAACAGTCATAACAAGCCATGAAAACCGCCACTGCGCCGTTACCACCGCTGCGTTCGGTCAAGGTT
CTGGACCAGTTGCGTGAGCGCATACGCTACTTGCATTACAGTTTACGAACCGAACAGGCTTATGTCAATT
CGATCCATTGCTGTTGACAAAGGGAATCAGGGGATCTTGGAATTCTCTTCCGCTTCCTCGCTCACTGACC
CGCTGCGCTCGGTCGTTCGGCTGCGGCGAGCGGTATCAGGGGATTCCTTAAGGTATACTTTCCGCTGCAT
AACCCTGCTTCGGGGTCATTATAGCGATTTTTTCGGTATATCCATCCTTTTTCGCACGATATACAGGATT
TTGCCAAAGGGTTCGTGTAGACTTTCCTTGGTGTATCCAACGGCGTCAGCCGGGCAGGATAGGTGAAGTA
GGCCCACCCGCGAGCGGGTGTTCCTTCTTCACTGTCCCTTATTCGCACCTGGCGGTGCTCAACGGGAATC
CTGCTCTGCGAGGCTGGCCGATAAGCTCTGATAACGCAGGAAAGAACATGGGCAGTTCAACCTGTTGATA
GTACGTACTAAGCTCTCATGTTTCACGTACTAAGCTCTCAAGTTTAACGTACTAAGCTCTCATGTTTAAC
GAACTAAACCCTCATGGCTAACGTACTAAGCTCTCATGGCTAACGTACTAAGCTCTCATGTTTCACGTAC
TAAGCTCTCATGTTTGAACAATAAAATTAATATAAATCAGCAACTTAAATAGCCTCTAAGGTTTTAAGTT
TTACATGGGTATGGACAGTTTTCCCTTTGATATGTAACGGTGAACAGTTGTTCTACTTTTGTTTGTTAGT
CTTGATGCTTCACTGATAGATACAAGAGCCATAAGAACCTCAGATCCTTCCGTATTTAGCCAGTATGTTC
TCTAGTGTGGTTCGTTGTTTTTGCGTGAGCCATGAGAACGAACCATTGAGATCATACTTACTTTGCATGT
CACTCAAAAATTTTGCCTCAAAACTGGTGAGCTGAATTTTTGCAGTTAAAGCATCGTGTAGTGTTTTTCT
TAGTCCGTTATGTAGGTAGGAATCTGATGTAATGGTTGTTGGTATTTTGTCACCATTCATTTTTATCTGG
TTGTTCTCAAGTTCGGTTACGAGATCCATTTGTCTATCTAGTTCAACTTGGAAAATCAACGTATCAGTCG
GGCGGCCTCGCTTATCAACCACCAATTTCATATTGCTGTAAGTGTTTAAATCTTTACTTATTGGTTTCAA
AACCCATTGGTTAAGCCTTTTAAACTCATGGTAGTTATTTTCAAGCATTAACATGAACTTAAATTCATCA
AGGCTAATCTCTATATTTGCCTTGTGAGTTTTCTTTTGTGTTAGTTCTTTTAATAACCACTCATAAATCC
TCATAGAGTATTTGTTTTCAAAAGACTTAACATGTTCCAGATTATATTTTATGAATTTTTTTAACTGGAA
AAGATAAGGCAATATCTCTTCACTAAAAACTAATTCTAATTTTTCGCTTGAGAACTTGGCATAGTTTGTC
CACTGGAAAATCTCAAAGCCTTTAACCAAAGGATTCCTGATTTCCACAGTTCTCGTCATCAGCTCTCTGG
TTGCTTTAGCTAATACACCATAAGCATTTTCCCTACTGATGTTCATCATCTGAACGTATTGGTTATAAGT
GAACGATACCGTCCGTTCTTTCCTTGTAGGGTTTTCAATCGTGGGGTTGAGTAGTGCCACACAGCATAAA
ATTAGCTTGGTTTCATGCTCCGTTAAGTCATAGCGACTAATCGCTAGTTCATTTGCTTTGAAAACAACTA
ATTCAGACATACATCTCAATTGGTCTAGGTGATTTTAATCACTATACCAATTGAGATGGGCTAGTCAATG
ATAATTACTAGTCCTTTTCCTTTGAGTTGTGGGTATCTGTAAATTCTGCTAGACCTTTGCTGGAAAACTT
GTAAATTCTGCTAGACCCTCTGTAAATTCCGCTAGACCTTTGTGTGTTTTTTTTGTTTATATTCAAGTGG
TTATAATTTATAGAATAAAGAAAGAATAAAAAAAGATAAAAAGAATAGATCCCAGCCCTGTGTATAACTC
ACTACTTTAGTCAGTTCCGCAGTATTACAAAAGGATGTCGCAAACGCTGTTTGCTCCTCTACAAAACAGA
CCTTAAAACCCTAAAGGCTTAAGTAGCACCCTCGCAAGCTCGGTTGCGGCCGCAATCGGGCAAATCGCTG
AATATTCCTTTTGTCTCCGACCATCAGGCACCTGAGTCGCTGTCTTTTTCGTGACATTCAGTTCGCTGCG
CTCACGGCTCTGGCAGTGAATGGGGGTAAATGGCACTACAGGCGCCTTTTATGGATTCATGCAAGGAAAC
TACCCATAATACAAGAAAAGCCCGTCACGGGCTTCTCAGGGCGTTTTATGGCGGGTCTGCTATGTGGTGC
TATCTGACTTTTTGCTGTTCAGCAGTTCCTGCCCTCTGATTTTCCAGTCTGACCACTTCGGATTATCCCG
TGACAGGTCATTCAGACTGGCTAATGCACCCAGTAAGGCAGCGGTATCATCAACGGGGTCTGACGCTCAG
TGGAACGAAAACTCACGTTAAGGGATTTTGGTCATGAGCTTTTAAGGTTTAACGGTTGTGGACAACAAGC
CAGGGATGTAACGCACTGAGAAGCCCTTAGAGCCTCTCAAAGCAATTTTGAGTGACACAGGAACACTTAA
CGGCTGACAACCGGCTGGTAACAGGATTAGCAGAGCGAGGTATGTAGGCGGTGCTACAGAGTTCTTGAAG
TGGTGGCCTAACTACGGCTACACTAGAAGAACAGTATTTGGTATCTGCGCTCTGCTGAAGCCAGTTACCT
TCGGAAAAAGAGTTGGTAGCTCTTGATCCGGCAAACAAACCACCGCTGGTAGCGGTGGTTTTTTTGTTTG
CAAGCAGCAGATTACGCGCAGAAAAAAAGGATCTCAAGAAGATCCTTTGATCTTTTCTACGGGGTCTGAC
GCTCAGTGGAACGAAAACTCACGTTAAGGGATTTTGGTCATGAGATTATCAAAAAGGATCTTCACCTAGA
TCCTTTTAAATTAAAAATGAAGTTTTAAATCAATCTAAAGTATATATGAGTAAACTTGGTCTGACAGTTA
CCAATGCTTAATCAGTGAGGCACCTATCTCAGCGATCTGTCTATTTCGTTCATCCATAGTTGCCTGACTC
CCCGTCGTGTAGATAACTACGATACGGGAGGGCTTACCATCTGGCCCCAGTGCTGCAATGATACCGCGAG
ACCCACGCTCACCGGCTCCAGATTTATCAGCAATAAACCAGCCAGCCGGAAGGGCCGAGCGCAGAAGTGG
TCCTGCAACTTTATCCGCCTCCATCCAGTCTATTAATTGTTGCCGGGAAGCTAGAGTAAGTAGTTCGCCA
GTTAATAGTTTGCGCAACGTTGTTGCCATTGCTACAGGCATCGTGGTGTCACGCTCGTCGTTTGGTATGG
CTTCATTCAGCTCCGGTTCCCAACGATCAAGGCGAGTTACATGATCCCCCATGTTGTGCAAAAAAGCGGT
TAGCTCCTTCGGTCCTCCGATCGTTGTCAGAAGTAAGTTGGCCGCAGTGTTATCACTCATGGTTATGGCA
GCACTGCATAATTCTCTTACTGTCATGCCATCCGTAAGATGCTTTTCTGTGACTGGTGAGTACTCAACCA
AGTCATTCTGAGAATAGTGTATGCGGCGACCGAGTTGCTCTTGCCCGGCGTCAATACGGGATAATACCGC
GCCACATAGCAGAACTTTAAAAGTGCTCATCATTGGAAAACGTTCTTCGGGGCGAAAACTCTCAAGGATC
TTACCGCTGTTGAGATCCAGTTCGATGTAACCCACTCGTGCACCCAACTGATCTTCAGCATCTTTTACTT
TCACCAGCGTTTCTGGGTGAGCAAAAACAGGAAGGCAAAATGCCGCAAAAAAGGGAATAAGGGCGACACG
GAAATGTTGAATACTCATACTCTTCCTTTTTCAATATTATTGAAGCATTTATCAGGGTTATTGTCTCATG
AGCGGATACATATTTGAATGTATTTAGAAAAATAAACAAATAGGGGTTCCGCGTACATTTCCCCGAAAAG
TGCCACCTGACGTCTAAGAAACCATTATTATCATGACATTAACCTATAAAAATAGGCGTATCACGAGGCC
CTTTCGTCTCGCGCGTTTCGGTGATGACGGTGAAAACCTCTGACACATGCAGCTCCCGGAGACGGTCACA
GCTTGTCTGTAAGCGGATGCCGGGAGCAGACAAGCCCGTCAGGGCGCGTCAGCGGGTGTTGGCGGGTGTC
GGGGCTGGCTTAACTATGCGGCATCAGAGCAGATTGTACTGAGAGTGCACCATATGCGGTGTGAAATACC
GCACAGATGCGTAAGGAGAAAATACCGCATCAGGCGCCATTCGCCATTCAGGCTGCGCAACTGTTGGGAA
GGGCGATCGGTGCGGGCCTCTTCGCTATTACGCCAGCTAGAGGACCAGCCGCGTAACCTGGCAAAATCGG
TTACGGTTGAGTAATAAATGGATGCCCTGCGTAAGCGGGCTGCAGTCGTCCTAGGGGCCGGCCTCCACTC
GAGTCTGGTCGACCCCTGAACTTCATTACACCGCCTGCATTTCCATTGTATTCGATAGTCTTAACCAATG
AGTTACTAACTCGACACAGCCCATCAGGAACACGTTTGATAGAAATTTCTGATGCAGTATAAGAAGTACC
ATTTGGCGGTGATATCTCATTTTTTGCAGCATCGTAACTAACATAATCAACATAGTTACCGATTTGCCCA
TAGAGATTTTTTAACGCAACAGCTTGAGGGTTATGATAATTGCGGTAAATTCCATTCCCCTCACTGCAAT
ATGTACCAGCAGCGATAGAAGACAATGCACCATTAGCCGCACCAAGTTCTAGTACGTCCGTTTTAAATCC
AGTAGCAGATGTGATAATGGGATCGCCCATGTAGGCGGTAGCACTTTGCCCAATAGCAGGCTTCACCACT
TCAATAGCAGTGATATTTCGGTTAGAAGCATGTGGCACGCAACCAGTTAGGATTACAGCAAGAGATATTG
GTAACGCTACATTATTAATTTTCATTTTTAGCCTATTATTCTTTTCTTGACAAAAAACAAGGCGATATCC
GATTGACATCGCCTCTCACTCATATGTAACCCTTTTTGATTAGTAAAAACAAGCGTCTATTGACAAAATC
AATGCAGCCAGCTGTCGTCTTCCCACACCTTCTGCATAATTTTCATCACTTGTTTTCTTTCTTCGTCCAG
TTGCAGTCCGGTCAGTTCCACACCGTTAGAGCTACCTTTACGGATACGGATTACCGTTTTGGGATACAGG
GGGCGCAGATTGCGGTAAAGCTCGGATTCAAGGGCGTCCAGGGTAGACTGGCTAATCTTCTGCTCTTTAT
CGATCATTATTTCAATGCGCATAAAAGTCACCTCACATCTTTCCTCCTATGACACCACAAGAAATACTGT
ATGTATAACCACTGTTTATATTTACAGTATATAATAATCTTACTGATGTAAAACGTTTTTTTTACGCTTA
TCAGCTTGATATGCCTGGTATTATTAAGAGCACGAATTGTTAACCAGCGTAATTAATACAGGTTCCGCCA
CTTATCATCTTCCTGCAAACGCTGGTTCCGATAGAAGATACGCAGGCCTGCTCCTGACGGAATACTGCCG
CCGCGAAGGAGTAAATCGACCTCTTTCTCGCTGCCATCAAATCCTCTGGATTTCAGTTCATAGACGAGCT
GCTGTCGTTGATGGTCTGTAATTCGCTGTTTGTAGTCTCTACGCCGTTTCGGTTTCACCAGACGTAACCT
TGCAGCCAGTTCCCGGCGCTCCTTTTTGTTCATACTGTGCAGGTAATCGTGCAACTCCTTGTCATCCATG
CGGGTAAAGTCCGTTCTGGGGTCCCCATCAGCTGATTTATCTTTCTCCTGTTGGTTCAAATTTTCAGCAA
GGGGACAGTTATTGCCACGAGTCCAAGGGGCGCAAGCGCCCTGGTCGGCTGCCGCCTCCTGAACGTCAAC
GGCCTTACGAACCATTTTCCACTTCACTGCATGAGTACAAATCTTGCCCTCTGCAATGGGTGACCAGATG
CCATAAATACGAATACCGTGATCGCCATAGGCGGTCGGCTCTTCGTTAATTTCATAAGCTGTTCTGATAA
GGTGATATTTGCGGGGAACCAGTACGCCGCCCTGCTTCATAATGTAGGTGGCAAAACAACCAGCATCAGC
AGCAGCCAGAATGGCATCAAGGCGCGGGTTATCCAGTACCGGCGCACCTGCTTTTTTGTCACCCTGTTGC
CTTGCCGCCTGACCAGCCAGCAATCGCAATTCACGGTACGCCTGACGCCCCGGAATACCAAAGAAGCGAA
ATTGCTGAACACGATGCAGAGACGGGGTTTAAACTCGCGACTCCTAGCGGCGGATTTGTCCTACTCAGGA
GAGCGTTCACCGACAAACAACAGATAAAACGAAAGGCCCAGTCTTTCGACTGAGCCTTTCGTTTTATTTG
ATGCCTCAAGCTAGAGAGTCATTACCCCAGGCGTTTAAGGGCACCAATAACTGCCTTAAAAAAATTACGC
CCCGCCCTGCCACTCATCGCAGTCTAGCTTGGATTCTCACCAATAAAAAACGCCCGGCGGCAACCGAGCG
TTCTGAACAAATCCAGATGGAGTTCTGAGGTCATTACTGGATCTATCAACAGGAGTCCAAGCTCAGCTAA
TTAAGCTAGCGTTTAAACGAGCTCGCTTATTTGTATAGTTCATCCATGCCATGTGTAATCCCAGCAGCTG
TTACAAACTCAAGAAGGACCATGTGGTCTCTCTTTTCGTTGGGATCTTTCGAAAGGGCAGATTGTGTGGA
CAGGTAATGGTTGTCTGGTAAAAGGACAGGGCCATCGCCAATTGGAGTATTTTGTTGATAATGGTCTGCT
AGTTGAACGCTTCCATCTTCAATGTTGTGTCTAATTTTGAAGTTAACTTTGATTCCATTCTTTTGTTTGT
CTGCCATGATGTATACATTGTGTGAGTTATAGTTGTATTCCAATTTGTGTCCAAGAATGTTTCCATCTTC
TTTAAAATCAATACCTTTTAACTCGATTCTATTAACAAGGGTATCACCTTCAAACTTGACTTCAGCACGT
GTCTTGTAGTTCCCGTCATCTTTGAAAAATATAGTTCTTTCCTGTACATAACCTTCGGGCATGGCACTCT
TGAAAAAGTCATGCTGTTTCATATGATCTGGGTATCTCGCAAAGCATTGAACACCATAACCGAAAGTAGT
GACAAGTGTTGGCCATGGAACAGGTAGTTTTCCAGTAGTGCAAATAAATTTAAGGGTAAGTTTTCCGTAT
G
Features (pLannotate 1.2.2; 21 found; start..end, strand, type, name):
    211..851     -  CDS            CmR (fragment): chloramphenicol acetyltransferase; cat; confers resistance to chloramphenicol
    852..954     -  promoter       cat promoter: promoter of the E. coli cat gene encoding chloramphenicol acetyltransferase
   1068..1601    -  CDS            GmR: gentamycin acetyltransferase; aacC1; confers resistance to gentamycin
   1790..1818    -  promoter       Pc promoter: intI1 (promoter lies within the coding sequence); class 1 integron promoter
   2082..2190    +  oriT           oriT: incP origin of transfer
   2222..2453    +  rep_origin     R6K γ ori (fragment): γ replication origin from E. coli plasmid R6K; requires the R6K initiator protein pi for replication
   2560..3510    -  CDS            Rep101(Ts): temperature-sensitive version of the RepA protein needed for replication with the pSC101 origin (Armstrong et al., 1984); rep101 encoding an A56V mutation
   3558..3780    -  rep_origin     pSC101 ori: low-copy replication origin that requires the Rep101 protein
   4307..4419    +  rep_origin     R6K γ ori (fragment): γ replication origin from E. coli plasmid R6K; requires the R6K initiator protein pi for replication
   4425..4657    -  rep_origin     ori (fragment): high-copy-number ColE1/pMB1/pBR322/pUC origin of replication
   4828..5688    -  CDS            AmpR: β-lactamase; bla; confers resistance to ampicillin, carbenicillin, and related antibiotics
   5689..5793    -  promoter       AmpR promoter: bla
   5888..5923    +  CDS            rop (fragment): Rop protein, which maintains plasmids at low copy number; rop
   6025..6124    +  misc_feature   bom (fragment): basis of mobility region from pBR322
   6130..6198    -  CDS            lacZα (fragment): LacZα fragment of β-galactosidase; lacZ fragment
   6932..7162    -  CDS            DINIR_ECOLX: Protein inferred from homology: Swiss-Prot protein existence level 3. From Escherichia coli.
   7336..8142    -  CDS            ENDPH_ECOL6 (fragment): Protein inferred from homology: Swiss-Prot protein existence level 3. Possible endonuclease which induces a single-strand cut and initiates DNA replication. From Escherichia coli O6:H1 (strain CFT073 / ATCC 700928 / UPEC).
   8174..8260    -  terminator     rrnB T1 terminator: Escherichia coli rrnB; transcription terminator T1 from the E. coli rrnB gene
   8324..8353    -  CDS            CmR (fragment): chloramphenicol acetyltransferase confers resistance to chloramphenicol
   8363..8457    -  terminator     lambda t0 terminator: transcription terminator from phage lambda
   8500..112     -  CDS            hfriFP (across the origin): hfriFP is a fluorescent protein published in 2013, derived from Herbaspirillum frisingense.
