[The description below was written by a language model from this plasmid's Addgene catalogue record and pLannotate feature annotations shown in this document.]
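Description:
pAX1_HS∆tum is an allelic-exchange plasmid built on the pAX1 backbone and used to make a markerless deletion of the tum gene in Escherichia coli strain HS. The sequenced record is about 9.1 kb. Replication depends on a pSC101 origin paired with the temperature-sensitive Rep101(Ts) protein, so the plasmid is maintained at a permissive temperature and lost at 37°C, as the depositor notes. The catalogue lists it as high copy, although pSC101 is normally a low-copy origin. The annotated R6K γ, ColE1-type ori, rop, bom and lacZα pieces are only fragments, probably cloning remnants rather than functional elements. An incP oriT allows the plasmid to be mobilised by conjugation from a donor supplying transfer functions. Three resistance markers are present: β-lactamase with its own promoter (ampicillin), aacC1 driven by the class 1 integron Pc promoter (gentamicin), and cat with its native promoter (chloramphenicol).

The insert consists of tum homology arms from E. coli. These likely correspond to the region annotated by homology to a DinI-like protein and a partial phage-type replication endonuclease, which would fit a prophage context for sequences flanking tum, though the feature table does not label the arms as such. The annotation also detects a fluorescent protein coding sequence matched to hfriFP, with lambda t0 and rrnB T1 terminators nearby. The record states neither its promoter nor its role, though it could plausibly help track plasmid-carrying cells. No dedicated counter-selection gene is annotated. In typical use, the arms recombine with the chromosome to integrate the plasmid, and a second crossover with plasmid loss at the non-permissive temperature leaves an unmarked ∆tum allele. The associated publication concerns phage transmission dynamics in the zebrafish gut microbiome.
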