Addgene plasmid #225198: pAX1_HS∆tum
Purpose: Used to create a markerless deletion of the E. coli HS tum gene
Depositing lab: Travis Wiles. Depositing organization: University of California, Irvine. Publication: Phollow reveals in situ phage transmission dynamics in the zebrafish gut microbiome at single-virion resolution. Ortiz de Ora L, Wiles ET, Zund M, Banuelos MS, Haro-Ramirez N, Suder DS, Ujagar N, Ayala-Angulo J, Trinh C, Knitter C, Gonen S, Nicholas DA, Wiles TJ. Nat Microbiol. 2025 Apr 18. doi: 10.1038/s41564-025-01981-1. PubMed 40251446.
Backbone
  Vector backbone: pAX1
  Vector type: Bacterial Expression
Growth in bacteria
  Bacterial resistance: Ampicillin, Gentamicin and Chloramphenicol
  Growth temperature: 30°C
  Growth strain: DH5alpha
  Copy number: High Copy
Gene/Insert
  Gene/Insert name: tum homology arms
  Species: Escherichia coli
  Cloning method: Other
Terms and licenses: Academic/Nonprofit Terms; Industry Terms: Not Available to Industry
Depositor comments: Plasmid is temperature sensitive and lost when grown at 37°C. Please visit https://doi.org/10.1101/2024.06.12.598711 for bioRxiv preprint.
How to cite: pAX1_HS∆tum was a gift from Travis Wiles (Addgene plasmid # 225198 ; http://n2t.net/addgene:225198 ; RRID:Addgene_225198)
